Addgene plasmid #146269: pETM-60-NusA-HsTNRC6C-UBA_F
Purpose: Bacterial Expression of HsTNRC6C-UBA
Depositing lab: Elisa Izaurralde. Depositing organization: Max Planck Institute for Developmental Biology.
Backbone
  Vector backbone: Unknown
  Vector type: Bacterial Expression
Growth in bacteria
  Bacterial resistance: Kanamycin, 50 μg/mL
  Growth temperature: 37°C
  Growth strain: DH5alpha
  Copy number: Low Copy
Gene/Insert
  Gene/Insert name: HsTNRC6C-UBA
  Species: H. sapiens (human)
  Entrez Gene: TNRC6C
  Cloning method: Unknown
Terms and licenses: Academic/Nonprofit Terms; Industry Terms: Not Available to Industry
Depositor comments: Complementary copy of pETM-60 Plasmids from this collection were made available to the research community and donated after the lab closed. Please note that the sequence provided by the depositing laboratory may be theoretical/predicted or based on Sanger sequencing results. There may be discrepancies between sequencing results obtained by Addgene and the depositor sequence. If an Addgene verified sequence is not available, please contact before placing your order to request that our lab fully sequence the plasmid.
How to cite: pETM-60-NusA-HsTNRC6C-UBA_F was a gift from Elisa Izaurralde (Addgene plasmid # 146269 ; http://n2t.net/addgene:146269 ; RRID:Addgene_146269)
