[The description below was written by a language model from this plasmid's Addgene catalogue record and pLannotate feature annotations shown in this document.]
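Description:
pETM-60-NusA-HsTNRC6C-UBA_F is a bacterial expression plasmid of about 7 kb for producing the UBA domain of human TNRC6C as a NusA fusion protein in E. coli. The catalogue lists the backbone as unknown, but the name and depositor comment point to pETM-60, and the feature table shows a typical pET-style layout. It carries a ColE1/pBR322-type origin together with the bom region and the rop gene, which keeps copy number low, in line with the low-copy entry in the record. An f1 origin is also present. Selection is by kanamycin through the aph(3')-Ia gene. The short tetracycline-resistance fragments and the AmpR promoter fragment are backbone remnants rather than functional markers.

Expression is driven by a T7 promoter followed directly by a lac operator and the strong phage T7 gene 10 ribosome binding site. The plasmid-borne lacI gene provides the repressor, so transcription requires a host that supplies T7 RNA polymerase and is induced with IPTG. The reading frame begins with NusA, a highly soluble E. coli protein used to improve folding and solubility of fused partners. NusA is followed by a 6xHis tag for metal-affinity purification and a short match to a TEV-containing tag, which probably represents a TEV protease cleavage site for removing the NusA-His portion.

The TNRC6C UBA insert is not annotated. It presumably lies in the roughly 200 bp unannotated gap after this site. Downstream are a second His-tag match, a small vector-derived fragment and the T7 terminator. The record does not say whether the second His tag is in frame with the insert, and it does not give the residue boundaries of the domain or the cloning method. The depositor sequence may be theoretical.
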