Features (pLannotate 1.2.2; 21 found; start..end, strand, type, name):
     12..467     +  rep_origin     f1 ori (sequence partly withheld): f1 bacteriophage origin of replication; arrow indicates direction of (+) strand synthesis
    494..551     +  promoter       AmpR promoter (fragment): bla
    560..1375    -  CDS            KanR: aminoglycoside phosphotransferase; aph(3')-Ia; confers resistance to kanamycin in bacteria or G418 (Geneticin®) in eukaryotes
   1497..2085    +  rep_origin     ori: high-copy-number ColE1/pMB1/pBR322/pUC origin of replication
   2271..2413    -  misc_feature   bom: basis of mobility region from pBR322
   2515..2706    -  CDS            rop: Rop protein, which maintains plasmids at low copy number; rop
   2723..3103    +  CDS            YPB1_ECOLX: Protein predicted: Swiss-Prot protein existence level 4. From Escherichia coli.
   3175..3466    -  CDS            TcR (fragment): tetracycline efflux protein; tet; confers resistance to tetracycline
   3481..3502    -  protein_bind   CAP binding site: CAP binding activates transcription in the presence of cAMP. E. coli catabolite activator protein
   3515..4597    -  CDS            lacI: lac repressor; lacI; The lac repressor binds to the lac operator to inhibit transcription in E. coli. This inhibition can be relieved by adding lactose or isopropyl-β-D-thiogalactopyranoside (IPTG).
   4598..4675    -  promoter       lacI promoter: lacI
   4683..4962    -  CDS            TcR (fragment): tetracycline efflux protein; tet; confers resistance to tetracycline
   4984..5002    +  promoter       T7 promoter: promoter for bacteriophage T7 RNA polymerase
   5003..5027    +  protein_bind   lac operator: The lac repressor binds to the lac operator to inhibit transcription in E. coli. This inhibition can be relieved by adding lactose or isopropyl-β-D-thiogalactopyranoside (IPTG). lac repressor encoded by lacI
   5042..5064    +  RBS            RBS: efficient ribosome binding site from bacteriophage T7 gene 10 (Olins and Rangwala, 1989)
   5074..6552    +  CDS            NusA: transcription elongation protein (N utilization substance protein A); nusA; highly soluble in E. coli
   6568..6585    +  CDS            7xHis (fragment): 6xHis affinity tag
   6592..6614    +  CDS            capTEV™ (fragment): composite tag for in vivo biotinylation, TEV protease cleavage, and 6xHis tagging
   6827..6844    +  CDS            9xHis (fragment): 9xHis affinity tag
   6854..6903    +  CDS            SET1 (fragment): solubility-enhancement tag derived from T7 phage gene 10B
   6911..6958    +  terminator     T7 terminator: transcription terminator for bacteriophage T7 RNA polymerase
>Addgene plasmid #146269 | pETM-60-NusA-HsTNRC6C-UBA_F | depositor full sequence | sequence record 288714 | Full Sequence
TGGCGAATGGG
[124 nt withheld, positions 12-135]
C
[91 nt withheld, positions 137-227]
A
[49 nt withheld, positions 229-277]
CCTTTGACGTTGGAGTCCACGTTCTTT
[37 nt withheld, positions 305-341]
ACCCTATCTCGGTCTATTCTTTTGATTTATAAGGGATTTTGCCGATTTCGGCCTATTGGTTAAAAAATGA
GCTGATTTAACAAAAATTTAACGCGAATTTTAACAAAATATTAACGTTTACAATTTCAGGTGGCACTTTT
CGGGGAAATGTGCGCGGAACCCCTATTTGTTTATTTTTCTAAATACATTCAAATATGTATCCGCTCATGA
ATTAATTCTTAGAAAAACTCATCGAGCATCAAATGAAACTGCAATTTATTCATATCAGGATTATCAATAC
CATATTTTTGAAAAAGCCGTTTCTGTAATGAAGGAGAAAACTCACCGAGGCAGTTCCATAGGATGGCAAG
ATCCTGGTATCGGTCTGCGATTCCGACTCGTCCAACATCAATACAACCTATTAATTTCCCCTCGTCAAAA
ATAAGGTTATCAAGTGAGAAATCACCATGAGTGACGACTGAATCCGGTGAGAATGGCAAAAGTTTATGCA
TTTCTTTCCAGACTTGTTCAACAGGCCAGCCATTACGCTCGTCATCAAAATCACTCGCATCAACCAAACC
GTTATTCATTCGTGATTGCGCCTGAGCGAGACGAAATACGCGATCGCTGTTAAAAGGACAATTACAAACA
GGAATCGAATGCAACCGGCGCAGGAACACTGCCAGCGCATCAACAATATTTTCACCTGAATCAGGATATT
CTTCTAATACCTGGAATGCTGTTTTCCCGGGGATCGCAGTGGTGAGTAACCATGCATCATCAGGAGTACG
GATAAAATGCTTGATGGTCGGAAGAGGCATAAATTCCGTCAGCCAGTTTAGTCTGACCATCTCATCTGTA
ACATCATTGGCAACGCTACCTTTGCCATGTTTCAGAAACAACTCTGGCGCATCGGGCTTCCCATACAATC
GATAGATTGTCGCACCTGATTGCCCGACATTATCGCGAGCCCATTTATACCCATATAAATCAGCATCCAT
GTTGGAATTTAATCGCGGCCTAGAGCAAGACGTTTCCCGTTGAATATGGCTCATAACACCCCTTGTATTA
CTGTTTATGTAAGCAGACAGTTTTATTGTTCATGACCAAAATCCCTTAACGTGAGTTTTCGTTCCACTGA
GCGTCAGACCCCGTAGAAAAGATCAAAGGATCTTCTTGAGATCCTTTTTTTCTGCGCGTAATCTGCTGCT
TGCAAACAAAAAAACCACCGCTACCAGCGGTGGTTTGTTTGCCGGATCAAGAGCTACCAACTCTTTTTCC
GAAGGTAACTGGCTTCAGCAGAGCGCAGATACCAAATACTGTCCTTCTAGTGTAGCCGTAGTTAGGCCAC
CACTTCAAGAACTCTGTAGCACCGCCTACATACCTCGCTCTGCTAATCCTGTTACCAGTGGCTGCTGCCA
GTGGCGATAAGTCGTGTCTTACCGGGTTGGACTCAAGACGATAGTTACCGGATAAGGCGCAGCGGTCGGG
CTGAACGGGGGGTTCGTGCACACAGCCCAGCTTGGAGCGAACGACCTACACCGAACTGAGATACCTACAG
CGTGAGCTATGAGAAAGCGCCACGCTTCCCGAAGGGAGAAAGGCGGACAGGTATCCGGTAAGCGGCAGGG
TCGGAACAGGAGAGCGCACGAGGGAGCTTCCAGGGGGAAACGCCTGGTATCTTTATAGTCCTGTCGGGTT
TCGCCACCTCTGACTTGAGCGTCGATTTTTGTGATGCTCGTCAGGGGGGCGGAGCCTATGGAAAAACGCC
AGCAACGCGGCCTTTTTACGGTTCCTGGCCTTTTGCTGGCCTTTTGCTCACATGTTCTTTCCTGCGTTAT
CCCCTGATTCTGTGGATAACCGTATTACCGCCTTTGAGTGAGCTGATACCGCTCGCCGCAGCCGAACGAC
CGAGCGCAGCGAGTCAGTGAGCGAGGAAGCGGAAGAGCGCCTGATGCGGTATTTTCTCCTTACGCATCTG
TGCGGTATTTCACACCGCATATATGGTGCACTCTCAGTACAATCTGCTCTGATGCCGCATAGTTAAGCCA
GTATACACTCCGCTATCGCTACGTGACTGGGTCATGGCTGCGCCCCGACACCCGCCAACACCCGCTGACG
CGCCCTGACGGGCTTGTCTGCTCCCGGCATCCGCTTACAGACAAGCTGTGACCGTCTCCGGGAGCTGCAT
GTGTCAGAGGTTTTCACCGTCATCACCGAAACGCGCGAGGCAGCTGCGGTAAAGCTCATCAGCGTGGTCG
TGAAGCGATTCACAGATGTCTGCCTGTTCATCCGCGTCCAGCTCGTTGAGTTTCTCCAGAAGCGTTAATG
TCTGGCTTCTGATAAAGCGGGCCATGTTAAGGGCGGTTTTTTCCTGTTTGGTCACTGATGCCTCCGTGTA
AGGGGGATTTCTGTTCATGGGGGTAATGATACCGATGAAACGAGAGAGGATGCTCACGATACGGGTTACT
GATGATGAACATGCCCGGTTACTGGAACGTTGTGAGGGTAAACAACTGGCGGTATGGATGCGGCGGGACC
AGAGAAAAATCACTCAGGGTCAATGCCAGCGCTTCGTTAATACAGATGTAGGTGTTCCACAGGGTAGCCA
GCAGCATCCTGCGATGCAGATCCGGAACATAATGGTGCAGGGCGCTGACTTCCGCGTTTCCAGACTTTAC
GAAACACGGAAACCGAAGACCATTCATGTTGTTGCTCAGGTCGCAGACGTTTTGCAGCAGCAGTCGCTTC
ACGTTCGCTCGCGTATCGGTGATTCATTCTGCTAACCAGTAAGGCAACCCCGCCAGCCTAGCCGGGTCCT
CAACGACAGGAGCACGATCATGCGCACCCGTGGGGCCGCCATGCCGGCGATAATGGCCTGCTTCTCGCCG
AAACGTTTGGTGGCGGGACCAGTGACGAAGGCTTGAGCGAGGGCGTGCAAGATTCCGAATACCGCAAGCG
ACAGGCCGATCATCGTCGCGCTCCAGCGAAAGCGGTCCTCGCCGAAAATGACCCAGAGCGCTGCCGGCAC
CTGTCCTACGAGTTGCATGATAAAGAAGACAGTCATAAGTGCGGCGACGATAGTCATGCCCCGCGCCCAC
CGGAAGGAGCTGACTGGGTTGAAGGCTCTCAAGGGCATCGGTCGAGATCCCGGTGCCTAATGAGTGAGCT
AACTTACATTAATTGCGTTGCGCTCACTGCCCGCTTTCCAGTCGGGAAACCTGTCGTGCCAGCTGCATTA
ATGAATCGGCCAACGCGCGGGGAGAGGCGGTTTGCGTATTGGGCGCCAGGGTGGTTTTTCTTTTCACCAG
TGAGACGGGCAACAGCTGATTGCCCTTCACCGCCTGGCCCTGAGAGAGTTGCAGCAAGCGGTCCACGCTG
GTTTGCCCCAGCAGGCGAAAATCCTGTTTGATGGTGGTTAACGGCGGGATATAACATGAGCTGTCTTCGG
TATCGTCGTATCCCACTACCGAGATATCCGCACCAACGCGCAGCCCGGACTCGGTAATGGCGCGCATTGC
GCCCAGCGCCATCTGATCGTTGGCAACCAGCATCGCAGTGGGAACGATGCCCTCATTCAGCATTTGCATG
GTTTGTTGAAAACCGGACATGGCACTCCAGTCGCCTTCCCGTTCCGCTATCGGCTGAATTTGATTGCGAG
TGAGATATTTATGCCAGCCAGCCAGACGCAGACGCGCCGAGACAGAACTTAATGGGCCCGCTAACAGCGC
GATTTGCTGGTGACCCAATGCGACCAGATGCTCCACGCCCAGTCGCGTACCGTCTTCATGGGAGAAAATA
ATACTGTTGATGGGTGTCTGGTCAGAGACATCAAGAAATAACGCCGGAACATTAGTGCAGGCAGCTTCCA
CAGCAATGGCATCCTGGTCATCCAGCGGATAGTTAATGATCAGCCCACTGACGCGTTGCGCGAGAAGATT
GTGCACCGCCGCTTTACAGGCTTCGACGCCGCTTCGTTCTACCATCGACACCACCACGCTGGCACCCAGT
TGATCGGCGCGAGATTTAATCGCCGCGACAATTTGCGACGGCGCGTGCAGGGCCAGACTGGAGGTGGCAA
CGCCAATCAGCAACGACTGTTTGCCCGCCAGTTGTTGTGCCACGCGGTTGGGAATGTAATTCAGCTCCGC
CATCGCCGCTTCCACTTTTTCCCGCGTTTTCGCAGAAACGTGGCTGGCCTGGTTCACCACGCGGGAAACG
GTCTGATAAGAGACACCGGCATACTCTGCGACATCGTATAACGTTACTGGTTTCACATTCACCACCCTGA
ATTGACTCTCTTCCGGGCGCTATCATGCCATACCGCGAAAGGTTTTGCGCCATTCGATGGTGTCCGGGAT
CTCGACGCTCTCCCTTATGCGACTCCTGCATTAGGAAGCAGCCCAGTAGTAGGTTGAGGCCGTTGAGCAC
CGCCGCCGCAAGGAATGGTGCATGCAAGGAGATGGCGCCCAACAGTCCCCCGGCCACGGGGCCTGCCACC
ATACCCACGCCGAAACAAGCGCTCATGAGCCCGAAGTGGCGAGCCCGATCTTCCCCATCGGTGATGTCGG
CGATATAGGCGCCAGCAACCGCACCTGTGGCGCCGGTGATGCCGGCCACGATGCGTCCGGCGTAGAGGAT
CGAGATCTCGATCCCGCGAAATTAATACGACTCACTATAGGGGAATTGTGAGCGGATAACAATTCCCCTC
TAGAAATAATTTTGTTTAACTTTAAGAAGGAGATATACCATGAAAGAAATTTTGGCTGTAGTTGAAGCCG
TATCCAATGAAAAGGCGCTACCTCGCGAGAAGATTTTCGAAGCATTGGAAAGCGCGCTGGCGACAGCAAC
AAAGAAAAAATATGAACAAGAGATCGACGTCCGCGTACAGATCGATCGCAAAAGCGGTGATTTTGACACT
TTCCGTCGCTGGTTAGTTGTTGATGAAGTCACCCAGCCGACCAAGGAAATCACCCTTGAAGCCGCACGTT
ATGAAGATGAAAGCCTGAACCTGGGCGATTACGTTGAAGATCAGATTGAGTCTGTTACCTTTGACCGTAT
CACTACCCAGACGGCAAAACAGGTTATCGTGCAGAAAGTGCGTGAAGCCGAACGTGCGATGGTGGTTGAT
CAGTTCCGTGAACACGAAGGTGAAATCATCACCGGCGTGGTGAAAAAAGTAAACCGCGACAACATCTCTC
TGGATCTGGGCAACAACGCTGAAGCCGTGATCCTGCGCGAAGATATGCTGCCGCGTGAAAACTTCCGCCC
TGGCGACCGCGTTCGTGGCGTGCTCTATTCCGTTCGCCCGGAAGCGCGTGGCGCGCAACTGTTCGTCACT
CGTTCCAAGCCGGAAATGCTGATCGAACTGTTCCGTATTGAAGTGCCAGAAATCGGCGAAGAAGTGATTG
AAATTAAAGCAGCGGCTCGCGATCCGGGTTCTCGTGCGAAAATCGCGGTGAAAACCAACGATAAACGTAT
CGATCCGGTAGGTGCTTGCGTAGGTATGCGTGGCGCGCGTGTTCAGGCGGTGTCTACTGAACTGGGTGGC
GAGCGTATCGATATCGTCCTGTGGGATGATAACCCGGCGCAGTTCGTGATTAACGCAATGGCACCGGCAG
ACGTTGCTTCTATCGTGGTGGATGAAGATAAACACACTATGGACATCGCCGTTGAAGCCGGTAATCTGGC
GCAGGCGATTGGCCGTAACGGTCAGAACGTGCGTCTGGCTTCGCAACTGAGCGGTTGGGAACTCAACGTG
ATGACCGTTGACGACCTGCAAGCTAAGCATCAGGCGGAAGCGCACGCAGCGATCGACACCTTCACCAAAT
ATCTCGACATCGACGAAGACTTCGCGACTGTTCTGGTAGAAGAAGGCTTCTCGACGCTGGAAGAATTGGC
CTATGTGCCGATGAAAGAGCTGTTGGAAATCGAAGGCCTTGATGAGCCGACCGTTGAAGCACTGCGCGAG
CGTGCTAAAAATGCACTGGCCACCATTGCACAGGCCCAGGAAGAAAGCCTCGGTGATAACAAACCGGCTG
ACGATCTGCTGAACCTTGAAGGGGTAGATCGTGATTTGGCATTCAAACTGGCCGCCCGTGGCGTTTGTAC
GCTGGAAGATCTCGCCGAACAGGGCATTGATGATCTGGCTGATATCGAAGGGTTGACCGACGAAAAAGCC
GGAGCACTGATTATGGCTGCCCGTAATATTTGCTGGTTCGGTGACGAAGCGACTAGTGGTTCTGGTCATC
ACCATCACCATCACTCCGCGGGTGAGAATCTTTATTTTCAGGGCGCCATGGCAAAGCAGGATGAGGCCTG
GATCATGAGCCGGCTGATCAAACAACTCACAGACATGGGCTTCCCGAGAGAGCCAGCTGAGGAGGCCTTG
AAGAGTAACAATATGAATCTTGATCAGGCCATGAGCGCTCTGCTGGAAAAGAAGGTGGACTAGGGTACCG
GATCCGAATTCGAGCTCCGTCGACAAGCTTGCGGCCGCACTCGAGCACCACCACCACCACCACTGAGATC
CGGCTGCTAACAAAGCCCGAAAGGAAGCTGAGTTGGCTGCTGCCACCGCTGAGCAATAACTAGCATAACC
CCTTGGGGCCTCTAAACGGGTCTTGAGGGGTTTTTTGCTGAAAGGAGGAACTATATCCGGAT
